Addgene plasmid #217287: pMV-Tc1-1_PS
Purpose: Donor plasmid of Tc1-1_PS Transposon
Depositing lab: Yong E Zhang. Depositing organization: Institute of Zoology, Chinese Academy of Sciences. Publication: Heterologous survey of 130 DNA transposons in human cells highlights their functional divergence and expands the genome engineering toolbox. Zhang T, Tan S, Tang N, Li Y, Zhang C, Sun J, Guo Y, Gao H, Cai Y, Sun W, Wang C, Fu L, Ma H, Wu Y, Hu X, Zhang X, Gee P, Yan W, Zhao Y, Chen Q, Guo B, Wang H, Zhang YE. Cell. 2024 Jul 11;187(14):3741-3760.e30. doi: 10.1016/j.cell.2024.05.007. Epub 2024 Jun 5. PubMed 38843831.
Backbone
  Vector backbone: pMV
  Vector type: Mammalian Expression
Growth in bacteria
  Bacterial resistance: Ampicillin, 100 μg/mL
  Growth temperature: 37°C
  Growth strain: DH5alpha
  Copy number: High Copy
Gene/Insert
  Gene/Insert name: TIRs of Tc1-1_PS transposon
  Species: Synthetic
  Cloning method: Restriction Enzyme; 5′ cloning site Unknown (unknown if destroyed); 3′ cloning site Unknown (unknown if destroyed)
Terms and licenses: Academic/Nonprofit Terms; Industry Terms: Not Available to Industry
How to cite: pMV-Tc1-1_PS was a gift from Yong E Zhang (Addgene plasmid # 217287 ; http://n2t.net/addgene:217287 ; RRID:Addgene_217287)
