[The description below was written by a language model from this plasmid's Addgene catalogue record and pLannotate feature annotations shown in this document.]
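Description:
pMV-Tc1-1_PS is a transposon donor plasmid built on the pMV backbone and catalogued as a mammalian expression vector. It is propagated in E. coli as a high-copy plasmid through a ColE1/pUC-type origin of replication and is selected with ampicillin via the β-lactamase gene and its native promoter. A short remnant of lacZα is also detected, most likely a vestige of the cloning vector from which the backbone derives.

The recorded insert is the pair of terminal inverted repeats (TIRs) of the Tc1-1_PS DNA transposon, listed as synthetic. The automated feature table does not annotate the TIRs themselves, so their exact positions are not stated. They presumably lie in the unannotated stretches on either side of the mammalian cassette, as expected for a donor design. That cassette consists of the mouse PGK promoter driving a puromycin N-acetyltransferase coding sequence (annotated as a fragment, probably because it lacks a stop codon) followed closely by EGFP and terminated by the bovine growth hormone polyadenylation signal. The short gap between PuroR and EGFP suggests a linker or self-cleaving peptide joining the two in one transcript, but the record does not identify it.

No transposase is encoded on this plasmid, so mobilisation requires the cognate Tc1-1_PS transposase supplied in trans, typically from a separate helper plasmid. The transposase recognises the TIRs, excises the intervening cargo and integrates it into the host genome. Stable puromycin resistance and green fluorescence then report integration events. The plasmid was made for a survey of DNA transposon activity in human cells aimed at finding new genome engineering tools.
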