Features (pLannotate 1.2.2; 8 found; start..end, strand, type, name):
    118..138     -  CDS            lacZα (fragment): LacZα fragment of β-galactosidase; lacZ fragment
    602..1101    +  promoter       PGK promoter: mouse phosphoglycerate kinase 1 promoter
   1126..1720    +  CDS            PuroR (fragment): puromycin N-acetyltransferase; pac from Streptomyces alboniger; confers resistance to puromycin
   1784..2503    +  CDS            EGFP: the original enhanced GFP (Yang et al., 1996) mammalian codon-optimized
   2531..2755    +  polyA_signal   bGH poly(A) signal: bovine growth hormone polyadenylation signal
   3229..3817    -  rep_origin     ori: high-copy-number ColE1/pMB1/pBR322/pUC origin of replication
   3988..4848    -  CDS            AmpR: β-lactamase; bla; confers resistance to ampicillin, carbenicillin, and related antibiotics
   4849..26      -  promoter       AmpR promoter (across the origin): bla
>Addgene plasmid #217287 | pMV-Tc1-1_PS | addgene full sequence | sequence record 443562 | Addgene NGS Result
AAAAATAAACAAATAGGGGTTCCGCGCACATTTCCCCGAAAAGTGCCACCTGACGTCTAAGAAACCATTA
TTATCATGACATTAACCTATAAAAATAGGCGTATCACGAGGCCCTTTCGTTGTAAAACGACGGCCAGTCG
AACCACGCAATGCGTCTCGATCCGCAGTGTCTTGCGTCTCTCAATTGTACAGTGCATCCGGAAAGTATTC
ACAGCGCTTCACTTTTTCCACATTTTGTTATGTTACAGCCTTATTCCAAAATGGATTAAATTCATTATTT
TCCTCAACATTCTACACACAACAACCCATAATGACAAAGTGAAAACTGTTTTTTGCAAATTTTTGCAAAT
CTGTTAAAAATAAAGAACGAAAACATAACATGTACATAAGTATTCACAGCCTTTGCCATGACACTCAAAA
TTTAGCTCAGGTGCATCCTGTTTCCACTGATCATCCTTGAGATGTTTGATTGGAGTCCACCTGTGCTAAA
TTCAGTTGATTGGACATGATTGAGAAAGGCACACACCTGTCTATATAAGGTATCACAGTTGACAGTGCAT
ATCAGAGCATAAACCAAGCCACCGGTGCTAGCAATTCTACCGGGTAGGGGAGGCGCTTTTCCCAAGGCAG
TCTGGAGCATGCGCTTTAGCAGCCCCGCTGGGCACTTGGCGCTACACAAGTGGCCTCTGGCCTCGCACAC
ATTCCACATCCACCGGTAGGCGCCAACCGGCTCCGTTCTTTGGTGGCCCCTTCGCGCCACCTTCTACTCC
TCCCCTAGTCAGGAAGTTCCCCCCCGCCCCGCAGCTCGCGTCGTGCAGGACGTGACAAATGGAAGTAGCA
CGTCTCACTAGTCTCGTGCAGATGGACAGCACCGCTGAGCAATGGAAGCGGGTAGGCCTTTGGGGCAGCG
GCCAATAGCAGCTTTGCTCCTTCGCTTTCTGGGCTCAGAGGCTGGGAAGGGGTGGGTCCGGGGGCGGGCT
CAGGGGCGGGCTCAGGGGCGGGGCGGGCGCCCGAAGGTCCTCCGGAGGCCCGGCATTCTGCACGCTTCAA
AAGCGCACGTCTGCCGCGCTGTTCTCCTCTTCCTCATCTCCGGGCCTTTCGACCTGCAGCCAACGCCACC
ATGGGGACCGAGTACAAGCCCACGGTGCGCCTCGCCACCCGCGACGACGTCCCCCGGGCCGTACGCACCC
TCGCCGCCGCGTTCGCCGACTACCCCGCCACGCGCCACACCGTCGACCCGGACCGCCACATCGAGCGGGT
CACCGAGCTGCAAGAACTCTTCCTCACGCGCGTCGGGCTCGACATCGGCAAGGTGTGGGTCGCGGACGAC
GGCGCCGCGGTGGCGGTCTGGACCACGCCGGAGAGCGTCGAAGCGGGGGCGGTGTTCGCCGAGATCGGCC
CGCGCATGGCCGAGTTGAGCGGTTCCCGGCTGGCCGCGCAGCAACAGATGGAAGGCCTCCTGGCGCCGCA
CCGGCCCAAGGAGCCCGCGTGGTTCCTGGCCACCGTCGGCGTCTCGCCCGACCACCAGGGCAAGGGTCTG
GGCAGCGCCGTCGTGCTCCCCGGAGTGGAGGCGGCCGAGCGCGCCGGGGTGCCCGCCTTCCTGGAGACCT
CCGCGCCCCGCAACCTCCCCTTCTACGAGCGGCTCGGCTTCACCGTCACCGCCGACGTCGAGGTGCCCGA
AGGACCGCGCACCTGGTGCATGACCCGCAAGCCCGGTGCCATCGATGCCACTAACTTCTCCCTGTTGAAA
CAAGCAGGGGATGTCGAAGAGAATCCCGGGCCAATGGTGAGCAAGGGCGAGGAGCTGTTCACCGGGGTGG
TGCCCATCCTGGTCGAGCTGGACGGCGACGTAAACGGCCACAAGTTCAGCGTGTCCGGCGAGGGCGAGGG
CGATGCCACCTACGGCAAGCTGACCCTGAAGTTCATCTGCACCACCGGCAAGCTGCCCGTGCCCTGGCCC
ACCCTCGTGACCACCCTGACCTACGGCGTGCAGTGCTTCAGCCGCTACCCCGACCACATGAAGCAGCACG
ACTTCTTCAAGTCCGCCATGCCCGAAGGCTACGTCCAGGAGCGCACCATCTTCTTCAAGGACGACGGCAA
CTACAAGACCCGCGCCGAGGTGAAGTTCGAGGGCGACACCCTGGTGAACCGCATCGAGCTGAAGGGCATC
GACTTCAAGGAGGACGGCAACATCCTGGGGCACAAGCTGGAGTACAACTACAACAGCCACAACGTCTATA
TCATGGCCGACAAGCAGAAGAACGGCATCAAGGTGAACTTCAAGATCCGCCACAACATCGAGGACGGCAG
CGTGCAGCTCGCCGACCACTACCAGCAGAACACCCCCATCGGCGACGGCCCCGTGCTGCTGCCCGACAAC
CACTACCTGAGCACCCAGTCCGCCCTGAGCAAAGACCCCAACGAGAAGCGCGATCACATGGTCCTGCTGG
AGTTCGTGACCGCCGCCGGGATCACTCTCGGCATGGACGAGCTGTACAAGTAATTAATTAAGCTCGCTGA
TCAGCCTCGACTGTGCCTTCTAGTTGCCAGCCATCTGTTGTTTGCCCCTCCCCCGTGCCTTCCTTGACCC
TGGAAGGTGCCACTCCCACTGTCCTTTCCTAATAAAATGAGGAAATTGCATCGCATTGTCTGAGTAGGTG
TCATTCTATTCTGGGGGGTGGGGTGGGGCAGGACAGCAAGGGGGAGGATTGGGAAGACAATAGCAGGCAT
GCTGGGGATGCGGTGGGCTCTATGGCTTCTGAGGCGCGCCCTCGAGGCAAAGGCTGTGAATACTTATGTA
CATGTTATGTTTTCGTTCTTTATTTTTAATAAATGTGCAAAAATTTGCAAAAAACAGTTTTCACTTTGTC
ATTATGGGTTTTTGTGTGTAGAATGTTGAGGAAAATAATGAATTTAATCCATTTTGGAATAAGGCTGTAA
CATAACAAAATGTGGAAAAAATGAAGCGCTGTGAATACTTTCCGGATGCACTGTAGGGCCCAGAGACGGA
GTCACTGCCAACCGAGACGGTCATAGCTGTTTCCTGTGTGCCGCTTCCTCGCTCACTGACTCGCTGCGCT
CGGTCGTTCGGCTGCGGCGAGCGGTATCAGCTCACTCAAAGGCGGTAATACGGTTACCCACAGAATCAGG
GGATAACGCAGGAAAGAACATGTGAGCAAAAGGCCAGCAAAAGGCCAGGAACCGTAAAAAGGCCGCGTTG
CTGGCGTTTTTCCATAGGCTCCGCCCCCCTGACGAGCATCACAAAAATCGACGCTCAAGTCAGAGGTGGC
GAAACCCGACAGGACTATAAAGATACCAGGCGTTTCCCCCTGGAAGCTCCCTCGTGCGCTCTCCTGTTCC
GACCCTGCCGCTTACCGGATACCTGTCCGCCTTTCTCCCTTCGGGAAGCGTGGCGCTTTCTCATAGCTCA
CGCTGTAGGTATCTCAGTTCGGTGTAGGTCGTTCGCTCCAAGCTGGGCTGTGTGCACGAACCCCCCGTTC
AGCCCGACCGCTGCGCCTTATCCGGTAACTATCGTCTTGAGTCCAACCCGGTAAGACACGACTTATCGCC
ACTGGCAGCAGCCACTGGTAACAGGATTAGCAGAGCGAGGTATGTAGGCGGTGCTACAGAGTTCTTGAAG
TGGTGGCCTAACTACGGCTACACTAGAAGAACAGTATTTGGTATCTGCGCTCTGCTGAAGCCAGTTACCT
TCGGAAAAAGAGTTGGTAGCTCTTGATCCGGCAAACAAACCACCGCTGGTAGCGGTGGTTTTTTTGTTTG
CAAGCAGCAGATTACGCGCAGAAAAAAAGGATCTCAAGAAGATCCTTTGATCTTTTCTACGGGGTCTGAC
GCTCAGTGGAACGAAAACTCACGTTAAGGGATTTTGGTCATGAGATTATCAAAAAGGATCTTCACCTAGA
TCCTTTTAAATTAAAAATGAAGTTTTAAATCAATCTAAAGTATATATGAGTAAACTTGGTCTGACAGTTA
CCAATGCTTAATCAGTGAGGCACCTATCTCAGCGATCTGTCTCTTTCGTTCATCCATAGTTGCCTGACTC
CCCGTCGTGTAGATAACTACGATACGGGAGGGCTTACCATCTGGCCCCAGTGCTGCAATAATACCGCGGG
ACCCACGCTCACCGGCTCCAGATTTATCAGCAATAAACCAGCCAGCCGGAAGGGCCGAGCGCAGAAGTGG
TCCTGCAACTTTATCCGCCTCCATCCAGTCTATTAATTGTTGCCGGGAAGCTAGAGTAAGTAGTTCGCCA
GTTAATAGTTTGCGCAACGTTGTTGCCATCGCTACAGGCATCGTGGTATCACGCTCGTCGTTTGGTATGG
CTTCATTCAGCTCCGGTTCCCAACGATCAAGGCGAGTTACATGATCCCCCATGTTGCGCAAAAAAGCGGT
TAGCTCCTTCGGTCCTCCGATCGTTGTCAGAAGTAAGTTGGCCGCCGTGTTATCACTCATGGTTATGGCA
GCACTACATAATTCTCTTACTGTCATGCCATCCGTAAGATGCTTTTCTGTGACTGGTGAGTACTCAACCA
AGTCATTCTGAGAATAGTGTATGCGGCGACCGAGTTGCTCTTGCCCGGCGTCAATACGGGATAATACCGC
GCCACATAGCAGAACTTTAAAAGTGCTCATCATTGGAAAACGTTCTTCGGGGCGAAAACTCTCAAGGATC
TTACCGCTGTTGAGATCCAGTTCGATGTAACCCACTCGTGCACCCAACTGATCTTCAGCATCTTTTACTT
TCACCAGCGTTTCTGGGTGAGCAAAAACAGGAAGGCAAAATGCCGCAAAAAAGGGAATAAGGGCGACACG
GAAATGTTGAATACTCATACTCTTCCTTTTTCAATATTATTGAAGCATTTATCAGGGTTATTGTCTCATG
AGCGGATACATATTTGAATGTATTTAG
